Addgene plasmid #195670: pBEL2552
Purpose: Expression/purification of 6xHis-TEV-MlaC(A168R)
Depositing lab: Gira Bhabha & Damian Ekiert. Depositing organization: NYU Grossman School of Medicine. Publication: Protein-protein interactions in the Mla lipid transport system probed by computational structure prediction and deep mutational scanning. MacRae MR, Puvanendran D, Haase MAB, Coudray N, Kolich L, Lam C, Baek M, Bhabha G, Ekiert DC. J Biol Chem. 2023 Apr 24:104744. doi: 10.1016/j.jbc.2023.104744. PubMed 37100290.
Backbone
  Vector backbone: pET21a
  Vector type: Bacterial Expression
Growth in bacteria
  Bacterial resistance: Ampicillin, 100 μg/mL
  Growth temperature: 37°C
  Growth strain: DH5alpha
  Copy number: High Copy
Gene/Insert
  Gene/Insert name: MlaC
  Species: E. coli
  Mutation: 6xHis-TEV-MlaC(A168R)
  Cloning method: Gibson Cloning
Terms and licenses: Academic/Nonprofit Terms; Industry Terms: Not Available to Industry
Depositor comments: Please visit https://www.biorxiv.org/content/10.1101/2022.12.09.519820v1 for bioRxiv preprint.
How to cite: pBEL2552 was a gift from Gira Bhabha & Damian Ekiert (Addgene plasmid # 195670 ; http://n2t.net/addgene:195670 ; RRID:Addgene_195670)
