[The description below was written by a language model from this plasmid's Addgene catalogue record and pLannotate feature annotations shown in this document.]
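Description:
pBEL2552 is a bacterial expression plasmid built on the pET21a backbone for producing and purifying an E. coli MlaC point mutant, A168R, carrying a 6xHis tag followed by a TEV protease cleavage site. MlaC is the periplasmic component of the Mla phospholipid transport pathway, thought to shuttle phospholipid across the periplasm to the inner-membrane MlaFEDB complex as part of maintaining outer-membrane lipid asymmetry. The insert was introduced by Gibson cloning. In the 6,126 nt sequence, the mlaC coding region is annotated as a fragment, so it does not match the full reference protein. The His tag and TEV site are not annotated separately, but the name places them ahead of MlaC, and there is unannotated space between the lac operator and the start of the mlaC match.

Expression follows the usual pET arrangement. A T7 promoter with an adjacent lac operator drives the insert, a T7 terminator lies downstream, and a plasmid-borne lacI gene with its own promoter supplies repressor. Transcription therefore depends on T7 RNA polymerase in the host and is induced with IPTG. The plasmid is propagated through a pBR322/ColE1-type origin with the accompanying rop gene and bom region, and it is selected with ampicillin through the β-lactamase gene. The catalogue lists it as high copy, although rop normally moderates copy number. An f1 origin is also present, along with backbone remnants such as tetracycline resistance fragments. The table also shows a loxP site and a short multiple-cloning-site fragment upstream of the AmpR promoter, whose purpose the record does not explain. The short downstream match to a T7 gene 10-derived solubility tag is probably just backbone sequence. The purified mutant protein is linked to a study of protein-protein interactions within the Mla system.
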