Features (pLannotate 1.2.2; 19 found; start..end, strand, type, name):
    172..363     -  CDS            rop: Rop protein, which maintains plasmids at low copy number; rop
    380..760     +  CDS            YPB1_ECOLX: Protein predicted: Swiss-Prot protein existence level 4. From Escherichia coli.
    832..1123    -  CDS            TcR (fragment): tetracycline efflux protein; tet; confers resistance to tetracycline
   1138..1159    -  protein_bind   CAP binding site: CAP binding activates transcription in the presence of cAMP. E. coli catabolite activator protein
   1172..2254    -  CDS            lacI: lac repressor; lacI; The lac repressor binds to the lac operator to inhibit transcription in E. coli. This inhibition can be relieved by adding lactose or isopropyl-β-D-thiogalactopyranoside (IPTG).
   2255..2332    -  promoter       lacI promoter: lacI
   2340..2619    -  CDS            TcR (fragment): tetracycline efflux protein; tet; confers resistance to tetracycline
   2641..2659    +  promoter       T7 promoter: promoter for bacteriophage T7 RNA polymerase
   2660..2684    +  protein_bind   lac operator: The lac repressor binds to the lac operator to inhibit transcription in E. coli. This inhibition can be relieved by adding lactose or isopropyl-β-D-thiogalactopyranoside (IPTG). lac repressor encoded by lacI
   2769..3338    +  CDS            mlaC (fragment): MLAC_ECOLI - Also known as yrbC. Experimental evidence at protein level: Swiss-Prot protein existence level 1. Involved in a phospholipid transport pathway that maintains lipid asymmetry in the outer membrane by retrograde trafficking of phospholipids from the outer membrane to the inner membrane. May transfer phospholipid across the periplasmic space and deliver it to the MlaFEDB complex at the inner membrane. From Escherichia coli (strain K12).
   3364..3413    +  CDS            SET1 (fragment): solubility-enhancement tag derived from T7 phage gene 10B
   3421..3468    +  terminator     T7 terminator: transcription terminator for bacteriophage T7 RNA polymerase
   3505..3933    +  rep_origin     f1 ori (sequence partly withheld): f1 bacteriophage origin of replication; arrow indicates direction of (+) strand synthesis
   4035..4068    +  protein_bind   loxP: Cre-mediated recombination occurs in the 8-bp core sequence (GCATACAT). Cre recombinase
   4098..4116    +  misc_feature   MCS (fragment): pBluescript multiple cloning site
   4147..4251    +  promoter       AmpR promoter: bla
   4252..5112    +  CDS            AmpR: β-lactamase; bla; confers resistance to ampicillin, carbenicillin, and related antibiotics
   5283..5871    +  rep_origin     ori: high-copy-number ColE1/pMB1/pBR322/pUC origin of replication
   6057..70      -  misc_feature   bom (across the origin): basis of mobility region from pBR322
>Addgene plasmid #195670 | pBEL2552 | addgene full sequence | sequence record 384221 | Addgene NGS Result
TCTGCTCTGATGCCGCATAGTTAAGCCAGTATACACTCCGCTATCGCTACGTGACTGGGTCATGGCTGCG
CCCCGACACCCGCCAACACCCGCTGACGCGCCCTGACGGGCTTGTCTGCTCCCGGCATCCGCTTACAGAC
AAGCTGTGACCGTCTCCGGGAGCTGCATGTGTCAGAGGTTTTCACCGTCATCACCGAAACGCGCGAGGCA
GCTGCGGTAAAGCTCATCAGCGTGGTCGTGAAGCGATTCACAGATGTCTGCCTGTTCATCCGCGTCCAGC
TCGTTGAGTTTCTCCAGAAGCGTTAATGTCTGGCTTCTGATAAAGCGGGCCATGTTAAGGGCGGTTTTTT
CCTGTTTGGTCACTGATGCCTCCGTGTAAGGGGGATTTCTGTTCATGGGGGTAATGATACCGATGAAACG
AGAGAGGATGCTCACGATACGGGTTACTGATGATGAACATGCCCGGTTACTGGAACGTTGTGAGGGTAAA
CAACTGGCGGTATGGATGCGGCGGGACCAGAGAAAAATCACTCAGGGTCAATGCCAGCGCTTCGTTAATA
CAGATGTAGGTGTTCCACAGGGTAGCCAGCAGCATCCTGCGATGCAGATCCGGAACATAATGGTGCAGGG
CGCTGACTTCCGCGTTTCCAGACTTTACGAAACACGGAAACCGAAGACCATTCATGTTGTTGCTCAGGTC
GCAGACGTTTTGCAGCAGCAGTCGCTTCACGTTCGCTCGCGTATCGGTGATTCATTCTGCTAACCAGTAA
GGCAACCCCGCCAGCCTAGCCGGGTCCTCAACGACAGGAGCACGATCATGCGCACCCGTGGGGCCGCCAT
GCCGGCGATAATGGCCTGCTTCTCGCCGAAACGTTTGGTGGCGGGACCAGTGACGAAGGCTTGAGCGAGG
GCGTGCAAGATTCCGAATACCGCAAGCGACAGGCCGATCATCGTCGCGCTCCAGCGAAAGCGGTCCTCGC
CGAAAATGACCCAGAGCGCTGCCGGCACCTGTCCTACGAGTTGCATGATAAAGAAGACAGTCATAAGTGC
GGCGACGATAGTCATGCCCCGCGCCCACCGGAAGGAGCTGACTGGGTTGAAGGCTCTCAAGGGCATCGGT
CGAGATCCCGGTGCCTAATGAGTGAGCTAACTTACATTAATTGCGTTGCGCTCACTGCCCGCTTTCCAGT
CGGGAAACCTGTCGTGCCAGCTGCATTAATGAATCGGCCAACGCGCGGGGAGAGGCGGTTTGCGTATTGG
GCGCCAGGGTGGTTTTTCTTTTCACCAGTGAGACGGGCAACAGCTGATTGCCCTTCACCGCCTGGCCCTG
AGAGAGTTGCAGCAAGCGGTCCACGCTGGTTTGCCCCAGCAGGCGAAAATCCTGTTTGATGGTGGTTAAC
GGCGGGATATAACATGAGCTGTCTTCGGTATCGTCGTATCCCACTACCGAGATATCCGCACCAACGCGCA
GCCCGGACTCGGTAATGGCGCGCATTGCGCCCAGCGCCATCTGATCGTTGGCAACCAGCATCGCAGTGGG
AACGATGCCCTCATTCAGCATTTGCATGGTTTGTTGAAAACCGGACATGGCACTCCAGTCGCCTTCCCGT
TCCGCTATCGGCTGAATTTGATTGCGAGTGAGATATTTATGCCAGCCAGCCAGACGCAGACGCGCCGAGA
CAGAACTTAATGGGCCCGCTAACAGCGCGATTTGCTGGTGACCCAATGCGACCAGATGCTCCACGCCCAG
TCGCGTACCGTCTTCATGGGAGAAAATAATACTGTTGATGGGTGTCTGGTCAGAGACATCAAGAAATAAC
GCCGGAACATTAGTGCAGGCAGCTTCCACAGCAATGGCATCCTGGTCATCCAGCGGATAGTTAATGATCA
GCCCACTGACGCGTTGCGCGAGAAGATTGTGCACCGCCGCTTTACAGGCTTCGACGCCGCTTCGTTCTAC
CATCGACACCACCACGCTGGCACCCAGTTGATCGGCGCGAGATTTAATCGCCGCGACAATTTGCGACGGC
GCGTGCAGGGCCAGACTGGAGGTGGCAACGCCAATCAGCAACGACTGTTTGCCCGCCAGTTGTTGTGCCA
CGCGGTTGGGAATGTAATTCAGCTCCGCCATCGCCGCTTCCACTTTTTCCCGCGTTTTCGCAGAAACGTG
GCTGGCCTGGTTCACCACGCGGGAAACGGTCTGATAAGAGACACCGGCATACTCTGCGACATCGTATAAC
GTTACTGGTTTCACATTCACCACCCTGAATTGACTCTCTTCCGGGCGCTATCATGCCATACCGCGAAAGG
TTTTGCGCCATTCGATGGTGTCCGGGATCTCGACGCTCTCCCTTATGCGACTCCTGCATTAGGAAGCAGC
CCAGTAGTAGGTTGAGGCCGTTGAGCACCGCCGCCGCAAGGAATGGTGCATGCAAGGAGATGGCGCCCAA
CAGTCCCCCGGCCACGGGGCCTGCCACCATACCCACGCCGAAACAAGCGCTCATGAGCCCGAAGTGGCGA
GCCCGATCTTCCCCATCGGTGATGTCGGCGATATAGGCGCCAGCAACCGCACCTGTGGCGCCGGTGATGC
CGGCCACGATGCGTCCGGCGTAGAGGATCGAGATCTCGATCCCGCGAAATTAATACGACTCACTATAGGG
GAATTGTGAGCGGATAACAATTCCCCTCTAGAAATAATTTTGTTTAACTTTGGCCCAGGAGATATACATA
TGCATCACCACCATCACCATGAAAATCTGTATTTTCAGGCAGACCAGACCAATCCGTATAAGCTGATGGA
CGAGGCGGCGCAGAAAACGTTCGATCGCCTGAAGAATGAGCAACCGCAAATTCGGGCCAACCCGGATTAT
CTGCGTACCATTGTTGATCAGGAACTGCTGCCATACGTACAGGTGAAATACGCCGGTGCGCTGGTGCTGG
GCCAGTATTACAAGAGTGCGACCCCTGCTCAACGTGAAGCCTACTTTGCCGCTTTCCGTGAGTACCTGAA
GCAGGCTTACGGTCAGGCGCTGGCGATGTATCACGGTCAAACCTATCAGATTGCGCCAGAACAGCCGCTG
GGCGATAAAACCATTGTGCCTATTCGCGTTACCATTATTGACCCGAATGGCCGTCCGCCGGTGCGTCTGG
ACTTCCAGTGGCGTAAAAACTCCCAGACGGGCAATTGGCAGGCTTACGACATGATTCGCGAAGGCGTCAG
TATGATCACCACCAAACAAAACGAGTGGGGAACGCTGCTGCGTACCAAAGGTATCGACGGCCTGACTGCG
CAACTGAAATCGATTTCTCAACAGAAAATCACTCTGGAAGAGAAAAAATAAGAGAGACCGGCCGGCCGAT
CCGGCTGCTAACAAAGCCCGAAAGGAAGCTGAGTTGGCTGCTGCCACCGCTGAGCAATAACTAGCATAAC
CCCTTGGGGCCTCTAAACGGGTCTTGAGGGGTTTTTTGCTGAAAGGAGGAACTATATCCGGATTGGCGAA
TGGG
[124 nt withheld, positions 3505-3628]
C
[91 nt withheld, positions 3630-3720]
A
[49 nt withheld, positions 3722-3770]
CCTTTGACGTTGGAGTCCACGTTCTTT
[37 nt withheld, positions 3798-3834]
ACCCTATCTCGGTCTATTCTTTTGATTTATAAGGGATTTTGCCGATTTCGGCCTATTGGTTAAAAAATGA
GCTGATTTAACAAAAATTTAACGCGAATTTTAACAAAATATTAACGCTTACAATTTAGGTGGCACTTTTC
GGGGAACGACGACCTGCAGCCAAGCTAGCTTGGCTGGACGTAAACTCCTCTTCAGACCTAATAACTTCGT
ATAGCATACATTATACGAAGTTATATTAAGGGTTATTGAATATGATCGGAATTGGGCTGCAGGAATTCGA
TAGCTTGGCTGCAGGTCGACCTCGAGGATGTGCGCGGAACCCCTATTTGTTTATTTTTCTAAATACATTC
AAATATGTATCCGCTCATGAGACAATAACCCTGATAAATGCTTCAATAATATTGAAAAAGGAAGAGTATG
AGTATTCAACATTTCCGTGTCGCCCTTATTCCCTTTTTTGCGGCATTTTGCCTTCCTGTTTTTGCTCACC
CAGAAACGCTGGTGAAAGTAAAAGATGCTGAAGATCAGTTGGGTGCACGAGTGGGTTACATCGAACTGGA
TCTCAACAGCGGTAAGATCCTTGAGAGTTTTCGCCCCGAAGAACGTTTTCCAATGATGAGCACTTTTAAA
GTTCTGCTATGTGGCGCGGTATTATCCCGTATTGACGCCGGGCAAGAGCAACTCGGTCGCCGCATACACT
ATTCTCAGAATGACTTGGTTGAGTACTCACCAGTCACAGAAAAGCATCTTACGGATGGCATGACAGTAAG
AGAATTATGCAGTGCTGCCATAACCATGAGTGATAACACTGCGGCCAACTTACTTCTGACAACGATCGGA
GGACCGAAGGAGCTAACCGCTTTTTTGCACAACATGGGGGATCATGTAACTCGCCTTGATCGTTGGGAAC
CGGAGCTGAATGAAGCCATACCAAACGACGAGCGTGACACCACGATGCCTGCAGCAATGGCAACAACGTT
GCGCAAACTATTAACTGGCGAACTACTTACTCTAGCTTCCCGGCAACAATTAATAGACTGGATGGAGGCG
GATAAAGTTGCAGGACCACTTCTGCGCTCGGCCCTTCCGGCTGGCTGGTTTATTGCTGATAAATCTGGAG
CCGGTGAGCGTGGCTCTCGCGGTATCATTGCAGCACTGGGGCCAGATGGTAAGCCCTCCCGTATCGTAGT
TATCTACACGACGGGGAGTCAGGCAACTATGGATGAACGAAATAGACAGATCGCTGAGATAGGTGCCTCA
CTGATTAAGCATTGGTAACTGTCAGACCAAGTTTACTCATATATACTTTAGATTGATTTAAAACTTCATT
TTTAATTTAAAAGGATCTAGGTGAAGATCCTTTTTGATAATCTCATGACCAAAATCCCTTAACGTGAGTT
TTCGTTCCACTGAGCGTCAGACCCCGTAGAAAAGATCAAAGGATCTTCTTGAGATCCTTTTTTTCTGCGC
GTAATCTGCTGCTTGCAAACAAAAAAACCACCGCTACCAGCGGTGGTTTGTTTGCCGGATCAAGAGCTAC
CAACTCTTTTTCCGAAGGTAACTGGCTTCAGCAGAGCGCAGATACCAAATACTGTCCTTCTAGTGTAGCC
GTAGTTAGGCCACCACTTCAAGAACTCTGTAGCACCGCCTACATACCTCGCTCTGCTAATCCTGTTACCA
GTGGCTGCTGCCAGTGGCGATAAGTCGTGTCTTACCGGGTTGGACTCAAGACGATAGTTACCGGATAAGG
CGCAGCGGTCGGGCTGAACGGGGGGTTCGTGCACACAGCCCAGCTTGGAGCGAACGACCTACACCGAACT
GAGATACCTACAGCGTGAGCTATGAGAAAGCGCCACGCTTCCCGAAGGGAGAAAGGCGGACAGGTATCCG
GTAAGCGGCAGGGTCGGAACAGGAGAGCGCACGAGGGAGCTTCCAGGGGGAAACGCCTGGTATCTTTATA
GTCCTGTCGGGTTTCGCCACCTCTGACTTGAGCGTCGATTTTTGTGATGCTCGTCAGGGGGGCGGAGCCT
ATGGAAAAACGCCAGCAACGCGGCCTTTTTACGGTTCCTGGCCTTTTGCTGGCCTTTTGCTCACATGTTC
TTTCCTGCGTTATCCCCTGATTCTGTGGATAACCGTATTACCGCCTTTGAGTGAGCTGATACCGCTCGCC
GCAGCCGAACGACCGAGCGCAGCGAGTCAGTGAGCGAGGAAGCGGAAGAGCGCCTGATGCGGTATTTTCT
CCTTACGCATCTGTGCGGTATTTCACACCGCAATGGTGCACTCTCAGTACAA
